Addgene plasmid #47951: pSS63
Purpose: rtTA positive feedback loop with single tet operator in the GAL1 promoter
Depositing lab: Attila Becskei. Depositing organization: University of Basel. Publication: Stochastic signalling rewires the interaction map of a multiple feedback network during yeast evolution. Hsu C, Scherrer S, Buetti-Dinh A, Ratna P, Pizzolato J, Jaquet V, Becskei A. Nat Commun. 2012 Feb 21;3:682. doi: 10.1038/ncomms1687. PubMed 22353713.
Backbone
  Vector backbone: pRS306
  Backbone manufacturer: ATCC
  Total vector size (bp): 4373
  Vector type: Yeast Expression ; Tet inducible expression
  Selectable markers: URA3
Growth in bacteria
  Bacterial resistance: Ampicillin, 100 μg/mL
  Growth temperature: 37°C
  Growth strain: DH5alpha
  Copy number: Low Copy
Gene/Insert
  Gene/Insert name: rtTA
  Promoter: T3
  Cloning method: Unknown; 5′ cloning site KpnI (not destroyed); 3′ cloning site XhoI (not destroyed)
  Sequencing primers: 5′ Gal1primer
Terms and licenses: Academic/Nonprofit Terms; Industry Terms: Not Available to Industry
Depositor comments: TetR is downstream of Gal1TMMM promoter. The expression in these constructs is driven by tet operators. The GAL1 promoter contains a mutation in the proximal Gal4 BS to have only three Gal4 binding sites. Since the above plasmids (pCH043, pSS63, pPR184) can be used only in delGal4 strains, this does not affect the basal expression in these constructs.
How to cite: pSS63 was a gift from Attila Becskei (Addgene plasmid # 47951 ; http://n2t.net/addgene:47951 ; RRID:Addgene_47951)
