[The description below was written by a language model from this plasmid's Addgene catalogue record and pLannotate feature annotations shown in this document.]
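Description:
pSS63 is a yeast integrating plasmid built on the pRS306 backbone. It carries a synthetic positive feedback loop in which the reverse tetracycline transactivator (rtTA) drives its own expression in Saccharomyces cerevisiae. No yeast replication origin (2μ or CEN/ARS) is annotated, consistent with the pRS306 design, in which the plasmid is maintained by chromosomal integration. Selection in yeast is through the URA3 marker with its own promoter, which can also be counterselected with 5-FOA. In E. coli the plasmid replicates from a ColE1/pUC-type origin under ampicillin selection, and an f1 origin is also present. The catalogue lists the size as 4373 bp, which appears to refer to the empty backbone, since the deposited full sequence is 6954 nt.

The payload lies between the T3 and T7 promoters of the pBluescript-derived polylinker. The catalogue's "T3" promoter entry reflects this flanking phage promoter rather than the element that drives expression in yeast. A modified GAL1 promoter carrying a single tet operator (annotated as a short tetO-containing match just upstream of the GAL1 fragment) precedes a TetR-derived coding region fused to the VP16 activation domain, which together make up rtTA, followed by the CYC1 terminator. Because rtTA binds tetO in the presence of doxycycline, it activates its own promoter and closes the loop. The depositor notes that the proximal Gal4 binding site is mutated, leaving three sites, and that the construct is meant only for gal4-deleted strains, so expression depends on the tet operator. An upstream fragment of the yeast FIG1 gene is also annotated, but the record does not state its role. The plasmid comes from a study of stochastic signalling and feedback networks in yeast.
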