Features (pLannotate 1.2.2; 24 found; start..end, strand, type, name):
     96..200     +  promoter       AmpR promoter: bla
    201..1061    +  CDS            AmpR: β-lactamase; bla; confers resistance to ampicillin, carbenicillin, and related antibiotics
   1232..1820    +  rep_origin     ori: high-copy-number ColE1/pMB1/pBR322/pUC origin of replication
   2003..2095    +  CDS            lacI (fragment): lac repressor; lacI; The lac repressor binds to the lac operator to inhibit transcription in E. coli. This inhibition can be relieved by adding lactose or isopropyl-β-D-thiogalactopyranoside (IPTG).
   2108..2129    +  protein_bind   CAP binding site: CAP binding activates transcription in the presence of cAMP. E. coli catabolite activator protein
   2144..2174    +  promoter       lac promoter: promoter for the E. coli lac operon
   2182..2198    +  protein_bind   lac operator: The lac repressor binds to the lac operator to inhibit transcription in E. coli. This inhibition can be relieved by adding lactose or isopropyl-β-D-thiogalactopyranoside (IPTG). lac repressor encoded by lacI
   2243..2261    +  promoter       T3 promoter: promoter for bacteriophage T3 RNA polymerase
   2277..2993    +  CDS            FIG1 (fragment): FIG1_YEAST - Experimental evidence at protein level: Swiss-Prot protein existence level 1. Required for efficient mating. From Saccharomyces cerevisiae (strain ATCC 204508 / S288c) (Baker's yeast).
   3127..3144    +  promoter       LEU2 promoter (fragment): S. cerevisiae LEU2
   3229..3248    +  promoter       PLtetO-1 promoter (fragment): modified phage lambda PL promoter with tet operator sites (Lutz and Bujard, 1997)
   3272..3673    +  promoter       GAL1 promoter (fragment): S. cerevisiae GAL1; inducible promoter, regulated by Gal4
   3695..4310    +  CDS            TetR (fragment): tetracycline repressor TetR; tetR from transposon Tn10; TetR binds to the tetracycline operator tetO to inhibit transcription. This inhibition can be relieved by adding tetracycline or doxycycline.
   4462..4695    +  CDS            VP16 AD: transcriptional activation domain of herpes simplex virus protein VP16 (Triezenberg et al., 1988; Cousens et al., 1989); UL48
   4744..4929    +  terminator     CYC1 terminator (fragment): S. cerevisiae CYC1; transcription terminator for CYC1
   4934..4962    -  misc_feature   MCS (fragment): pBluescript multiple cloning site
   4971..4989    -  promoter       T7 promoter: promoter for bacteriophage T7 RNA polymerase
   4992..5149    +  CDS            lacZα (fragment): LacZα fragment of β-galactosidase; lacZ fragment
   5157..5612    +  rep_origin     f1 ori (sequence partly withheld): f1 bacteriophage origin of replication; arrow indicates direction of (+) strand synthesis
   5613..5662    -  misc_feature   bom (fragment): basis of mobility region from pBR322
   5741..6544    -  CDS            URA3: orotidine-5'-phosphate decarboxylase, required for uracil biosynthesis; S. cerevisiae URA3; yeast auxotrophic marker, counterselectable with 5-fluoroorotic acid (5-FOA)
   6545..6760    -  promoter       URA3 promoter: S. cerevisiae URA3
   6771..6818    -  misc_feature   bom (fragment): basis of mobility region from pBR322
   6920..1       -  CDS            rop (fragment) (across the origin): Rop protein, which maintains plasmids at low copy number; rop
>Addgene plasmid #47951 | pSS63 | depositor full sequence | sequence record 68818 | pSS63 sequence 6954 bps
GACGAAAGGGCCTCGTGATACGCCTATTTTTATAGGTTAATGTCATGATAATAATGGTTTCTTAGACGTC
AGGTGGCACTTTTCGGGGAAATGTGCGCGGAACCCCTATTTGTTTATTTTTCTAAATACATTCAAATATG
TATCCGCTCATGAGACAATAACCCTGATAAATGCTTCAATAATATTGAAAAAGGAAGAGTATGAGTATTC
AACATTTCCGTGTCGCCCTTATTCCCTTTTTTGCGGCATTTTGCCTTCCTGTTTTTGCTCACCCAGAAAC
GCTGGTGAAAGTAAAAGATGCTGAAGATCAGTTGGGTGCACGAGTGGGTTACATCGAACTGGATCTCAAC
AGCGGTAAGATCCTTGAGAGTTTTCGCCCCGAAGAACGTTTTCCAATGATGAGCACTTTTAAAGTTCTGC
TATGTGGCGCGGTATTATCCCGTATTGACGCCGGGCAAGAGCAACTCGGTCGCCGCATACACTATTCTCA
GAATGACTTGGTTGAGTACTCACCAGTCACAGAAAAGCATCTTACGGATGGCATGACAGTAAGAGAATTA
TGCAGTGCTGCCATAACCATGAGTGATAACACTGCGGCCAACTTACTTCTGACAACGATCGGAGGACCGA
AGGAGCTAACCGCTTTTTTTCACAACATGGGGGATCATGTAACTCGCCTTGATCGTTGGGAACCGGAGCT
GAATGAAGCCATACCAAACGACGAGCGTGACACCACGATGCCTGTAGCAATGGCAACAACGTTGCGCAAA
CTATTAACTGGCGAACTACTTACTCTAGCTTCCCGGCAACAATTAATAGACTGGATGGAGGCGGATAAAG
TTGCAGGACCACTTCTGCGCTCGGCCCTTCCGGCTGGCTGGTTTATTGCTGATAAATCTGGAGCCGGTGA
GCGTGGGTCTCGCGGTATCATTGCAGCACTGGGGCCAGATGGTAAGCCCTCCCGTATCGTAGTTATCTAC
ACGACGGGCAGTCAGGCAACTATGGATGAACGAAATAGACAGATCGCTGAGATAGGTGCCTCACTGATTA
AGCATTGGTAACTGTCAGACCAAGTTTACTCATATATACTTTAGATTGATTTAAAACTTCATTTTTAATT
TAAAAGGATCTAGGTGAAGATCCTTTTTGATAATCTCATGACCAAAATCCCTTAACGTGAGTTTTCGTTC
CACTGAGCGTCAGACCCCGTAGAAAAGATCAAAGGATCTTCTTGAGATCCTTTTTTTCTGCGCGTAATCT
GCTGCTTGCAAACAAAAAAACCACCGCTACCAGCGGTGGTTTGTTTGCCGGATCAAGAGCTACCAACTCT
TTTTCCGAAGGTAACTGGCTTCAGCAGAGCGCAGATACCAAATACTGTCCTTCTAGTGTAGCCGTAGTTA
GGCCACCACTTCAAGAACTCTGTAGCACCGCCTACATACCTCGCTCTGCTAATCCTGTTACCAGTGGCTG
CTGCCAGTGGCGATAAGTCGTGTCTTACCGGGTTGGACTCAAGACGATAGTTACCGGATAAGGCGCAGCG
GTCGGGCTGAACGGGGGGTTCGTGCACACAGCCCAGCTTGGAGCGAACGACCTACACCGAACTGAGATAC
CTACAGCGTGAGCATTGAGAAAGCGCCACGCTTCCCGAAGGGAGAAAGGCGGACAGGTATCCGGTAAGCG
GCAGGGTCGGAACAGGAGAGCGCACGAGGGAGCTTCCAGGGGGGAACGCCTGGTATCTTTATAGTCCTGT
CGGGTTTCGCCACCTCTGACTTGAGCGTCGATTTTTGTGATGCTCGTCAGGGGGGCCGAGCCTATGGAAA
AACGCCAGCAACGCGGCCTTTTTACGGTTCCTGGCCTTTTGCTGGCCTTTTGCTCACATGTTCTTTCCTG
CGTTATCCCCTGATTCTGTGGATAACCGTATTACCGCCTTTGAGTGAGCTGATACCGCTCGCCGCAGCCG
AACGACCGAGCGCAGCGAGTCAGTGAGCGAGGAAGCGGAAGAGCGCCCAATACGCAAACCGCCTCTCCCC
GCGCGTTGGCCGATTCATTAATGCAGCTGGCACGACAGGTTTCCCGACTGGAAAGCGGGCAGTGAGCGCA
ACGCAATTAATGTGAGTTACCTCACTCATTAGGCACCCCAGGCTTTACACTTTATGCTTCCGGCTCCTAT
GTTGTGTGGAATTGTGAGCGGATAACAATTTCACACAGGAAACAGCTATGACCATGATTACGCCAAGCTC
GGAATTAACCCTCACTAAAGGGAACAAAAGCTGGGTACCATCATAGAGAAATCATATGAAAAATCAAATA
CAACTCTGGGCTTGGAGGAAGTCATTATAAGATCCGGTTACATGGGTGTTTGTATTGATAACATTCCCTC
CCAATATAGCTCTTACAATAATATGACTACATTCTCCAATTCAATTTGCTATGCAAGAAAGAATTTAAGC
TCGGTTCCCTTATACAGAGACTTGGAAATTCAACTCTCAAATATTGCATCTTCCAGCTCCAAAACCCAAT
CAAGCGTTGTCTTGAACATTTTGAAGTTAGCCCAATTAACTTCGGTTAATGTTATACATCCATATGTCTT
GATGGCAACTGTAATCCTAACAATCCTAATGTTTCTATTTATTCTGTATGTAACTGTCCCTAAGTTACCA
TTCAAACTAGCGGTTAATAAATTTCTACTGTTGCTAAGTTCAACTATAGTTTTGACATGGGGTATTGGTG
CGATGTGGACTCATGTAGGGATAAATGCAAGTTACAGATTGGTTCCATCATCAAGTATGAATATAATCAC
TGTCAAGAAGGGCAAGAAGGCAGCAGTAATGGCTTGGTTTAGCTTTGCATTCCTCCTTTTAGACAGTGTG
GTTTTATGGTTAATATTTTTAAGGGATAGGAAAAGCTTGAAAGATGAAATTGATAATGTTCCATGTGCCC
AAAATAGGTACAATAACTACTCTTCGGATTCATCTACATTGCATTCCAAAGTTTAGCTCGAGGGTCAGAT
TCATTATCTACAAAGACTGTAAAAAGAAAGTGGAATATTCATTCATATCATATTTTTTCTATTAACTGCC
TGGTTTCTTTTAAATTTTTTATTGGTTGTCGACTTGAACGGAGTGACAATATATATATATATATATTTAA
TAATGACATCATTATCTGTAAATCTGATTCTTAATGCTATTCTAGTTATGTAAGAGTGGTCCCCTAGGAT
ATTGAAGTATCCCTATCAGTGATAGAGAAGGCCGCGACAGCCCTGGCAGCCAAGACTCTCCTGGCTGCGT
CCTCGTCTTCACCGGTCGCGTTCCTGAAACGCAGATGTGCCTGCCGCCGCACTGCTGGCAACAATAAAGA
TTCTACAATACTAGCTTTTATGGTTATGAAGAGGAAAAATTGGCAGTAACCTGGCCCCACAAACCTTCAA
ATTAACGAATCAAATTAACAACCATAGGATGATAATGCGATTAGTTTTTTAGCCTTATTTCTGGGGTAAT
TAATCAGCGAAGCGATGATTTTTGATCTATTAACAGATATATAAATGGAAAAGCTGCATAACCACTTTAA
CTAATACTTTCAACATTTTCAGTTTGTATTACTTCTTATTCAAATGTCATAAAAGTATCAACAAAAAATT
GTTAATATACCTCTATACTTTAACGTCAAGGAGAAAAAACTATAGGATCCATGCCTAGATTAGATAAAAG
TAAAGTGATTAACAGCGCATTAGAGCTGCTTAATGGGGTCGGAATCGAAGGTTTAACAACCCGTAAACTC
GCCCAGAAGCTAGGTGTAGAGCAGCCTACATTGTATTGGCATGTAAAAAATAAGCGGGCTTTGCTCGACG
CCTTACCCATTGAGATGTTAGATAGGCACCATACTCACTTTTGCCCTTTAGAAGGGGAAAGCTGGCAAGA
TTTTTTACGTAATAACGCTAAAAGTTTTAGATGTGCTTTACTAAGTCATCGCGATGGAGCAAAAGTACAT
TTAGGTACACGGCCTACAGAAAAACAGTATGAAACTCTCGAAAATCAATTAGCCTTTTTATGCCAACAAG
GTTTTTCACTAGAGAATGCATTATATGCACTCAGCGCTGTGGGGCACTTTACTTTAGGTTGCGTATTGGA
AGAACAAGAGCATCAAGTCGCTAAAGAAGAAAGGGAAACACCTACTACTGATAGTATGCCGCCATTATTA
CGACAAGCTATCGAATTATTTGATCGCCAAGGTGCAGAGCCAGCCTTCTTATTCGGCCTTGAATTGATCA
TATGCGGATTAGAAAAACAACTTAAATGTGAAAGTGGGTCCGCGTACAGCCGCGCGCGTACGAAAAACAA
TTACGGGTCTACCATCGAGGGCCTGCTCGATCTCCCGGACGACGACGCCCCCGAAGAGGCGGGGCTGGCG
GCTCCGCGCCTGTCCTTTCTCCCCGCGGGACACACGCGCAGACTGTCGACGGCCCCCCCGACCGATGTCA
GCCTGGGGGACGAGCTCCACTTAGACGGCGAGGACGTGGCGATGGCGCATGCCGACGCGCTAGACGATTT
CGATCTGGACATGTTGGGGGACGGGGATTCCCCGGGTCCGGGATTTACCCCCCACGACTCCGCCCCCTAC
GGCGCTCTGGATATGGCCGACTTCGAGTTTGAGCAGATGTTTACCGATGCCCTTGGAATTGACGAGTACG
GTGGGTAGGGGGCGCGAGGATCGTAATAAGAATTCTGTACAAATAGGGCCGCATCATGTAATTAGTTATG
TCACGCTTACATTCACGCCCTCCCCCCACATCCGCTCTAACCGAAAAGGAAGGAGTTAGACAACCTGAAG
TCTAGGTCCCTATTTATTTTTTTATAGTTATGTTAGTATTAAGAACGTTATTTATATTTCAAATTTTTCT
TTTTTTTCTGTACGGACGCGTGTACGCATCTAGCTAGAGCGGCCGCCACCGCGGTGGAGCTCCAATTCGC
CCTATAGTGAGTCGTATTACAATTCACTGGCCGTCGTTTTACAACGTCGTGACTGGGAAAACCCTGGCGT
TACCCAACTTAATCGCCTTGCAGCACATCCCCCCTTCGCCAGCTGGCGTAATAGCGAAGAGGCCCGCACC
GATCGCCCTTCCCAACAGTTGCGCAGCCTGAATGGCGAATGGCGCG
[124 nt withheld, positions 5157-5280]
C
[91 nt withheld, positions 5282-5372]
A
[49 nt withheld, positions 5374-5422]
CCTTTGACGTTGGAGTCCACGTTCTTT
[37 nt withheld, positions 5450-5486]
ACCCTATCTCGGTCTATTCTTTTGATTTATAAGGGATTTTGCCGATTTCGGCCTATTGGTTAAAAAATGA
GCTGATTTAACAAAAATTTAACGCGAATTTTAACAAAATATTAACGTTTACAATTTCCTGATGCGGTATT
TTCTCCTTACGCATCTGTGCGGTATTTCACACCGCAGGGTAATAACTGATATAATTAAATTGAAGCTCTA
ATTTGTGAGTTTAGTATACATGCATTTACTTATAATACAGTTTTTTAGTTTTGCTGGCCGCATCTTCTCA
AATATGCTTCCCAGCCTGCTTTTCTGTAACGTTCACCCTCTACCTTAGCATCCCTTCCCTTTGCAAATAG
TCCTCTTCCAACAATAATAATGTCAGATCCTGTAGAGACCACATCATCCACGGTTCTATACTGTTGACCC
AATGCGTCTCCCTTGTCATCTAAACCCACACCGGGTGTCATAATCAACCAATCGTAACCTTCATCTCTTC
CACCCATGTCTCTTTGAGCAATAAAGCCGATAACAAAATCTTTGTCGCTCTTCGCAATGTCAACAGTACC
CTTAGTATATTCTCCAGTAGATAGGGAGCCCTTGCATGACAATTCTGCTAACATCAAAAGGCCTCTAGGT
TCCTTTGTTACTTCTTCTGCCGCCTGCTTCAAACCGCTAACAATACCTGGGCCCACCACACCGTGTGCAT
TCGTAATGTCTGCCCATTCTGCTATTCTGTATACACCCGCAGAGTACTGCAATTTGACTGTATTACCAAT
GTCAGCAAATTTTCTGTCTTCGAAGAGTAAAAAATTGTACTTGGCGGATAATGCCTTTAGCGGCTTAACT
GTGCCCTCCATGGAAAAATCAGTCAAGATATCCACATGTGTTTTTAGTAAACAAATTTTGGGACCTAATG
CTTCAACTAACTCCAGTAATTCCTTGGTGGTACGAACATCCAATGAAGCACACAAGTTTGTTTGCTTTTC
GTGCATGATATTAAATAGCTTGGCAGCAACAGGACTAGGATGAGTAGCAGCACGTTCCTTATATGTAGCT
TTCGACATGATTTATCTTCGTTTCCTGCAGGTTTTTGTTCTGTGCAGTTGGGTTAAGAATACTGGGCAAT
TTCATGTTTCTTCAACACTACATATGCGTATATATACCAATCTAAGTCTGTGCTCCTTCCTTCGTTCTTC
CTTCTGTTCGGAGATTACCGAATCAAAAAAATTTCAAAGAAACCGAAATCAAAAAAAAGAATAAAAAAAA
AATGATGAATTGAATTGAAAAGCGTGGTGCACTCTCAGTACAATCTGCTCTGATGCCGCATAGTTAAGCC
AGCCCCGACACCCGCCAACACCCGCTGACGCGCCCTGACGGGCTTGTCTGCTCCCGGCATCCGCTTACAG
ACAAGCTGTGACCGTCTCCGGGAGCTGCATGTGTCAGAGGTTTTCACCGTCATCACCGAAACGCGCGA
