>Addgene plasmid #47951 | pSS63 | addgene partial sequence | sequence record 70616 | M13_pUC_rev
TGACCATGATTACGCCAAGCTCGAAATTAACCCTCACTAAAGGGAACAAAAGCTGGTACCATCATAGAGA
AATCATATGAAAAATCAAATACAACTCTGGGCTTGGAGGAAGTCATTATAAGATCCGGTTACATGGGTGT
TTGTATTGATAACATTCCCTCCCAATATAGCTCTTACAATAATATGACTACATTCTCCAATTCAATTTGC
TATGCAAGAAAGAATTTAAGCTCGGTTCCCTTATACAGAGACTTGGAAATTCAACTCTCAAATATTGCAT
CTTCCAGCTCCAAAACCCAATCAAGCGTTGTCTTGAACATTTTGAAGTTAGCCCAATTAACTTCGGTTAA
TGTTATACATCCATATGTCTTGATGGCAACTGTAATCCTAACAATCCTAATGTTTCTATTTATTCTGTAT
GTAACTGTCCCTAAGTTACCATTCAAACTAGCGGTTAATAAATTTCTACTGTTGCTAAGTTCAACTATAG
TTTTGACATGGGGTATTGGTGCGATGTGGACTCATGTAGGGATAAATGCAAGTTACAGATTGGTTCCATC
ATCAAGTATGAATATAATCACTGTCAAGAAGGGCAAGAAGGCAGCAGTAATGGCTTGGTTTAGCTTTGCA
TTCCTCCTTTTAGACAGTGTGGTTTTATGGTTAATATTTTTAAGGGATAGGAAAAGCTTGAAAGATGAAA
TTGATAATGTTCCATGTGCCCAAAATAGGTACAATAACTACTCTTCGGATTCATCTACATTGCATTCCAA
AGTTTAGCTCGAGGGTCAGATTCATTATCTACAAAGACTGTAAAAAGAAAGTGGAATATTCATTCATATC
ATATTTTTTCTATTAACTGCCTGGTTTCTTTTAAATTTTTTATTGGTTGTCGACTTGAACGGAGTGACAA
TATATATATATATATATTTAATAATGACATCATTATCTGTAAATCTGATTCTTAATGCTATTCTAGTTAT
GTAAGAGTGGTCCCCTAGGATATTGAAGTATCCCTATCAGTGATAGAGAAGGCCGCGACAGCCCTGGCAG
CCAAGACTCTCCTGGCTGCGTCCTCGTCTTCACCGGTCGCGTTCCTGAAA
