>Addgene plasmid #47951 | pSS63 | addgene partial sequence | sequence record 70617 | tTA-R 5'-GGCGAGTTTACGGGTTGTTA-3'
CGACCCCATTAAGCAGCTCTAATGCGCTGTTAATCACTTTACTTTTATCTAATCTAGGCATGGATCCTAT
AGTTTTTTCTCCTTGACGTTAAAGTATAGAGGTATATTAACAATTTTTTGTTGATACTTTTATGACATTT
GAATAAGAAGTAATACAAACTGAAAATGTTGAAAGTATTAGTTAAAGTGGTTATGCAGCTTTTCCATTTA
TATATCTGTTAATAGATCAAAAATCATCGCTTCGCTGATTAATTACCCCAGAAATAAGGCTAAAAAACTA
ATCGCATTATCATCCTATGGTTGTTAATTTGATTCGTTAATTTGAAGGTTTGTGGGGCCAGGTTACTGCC
AATTTTTCCTCTTCATAACCATAAAAGCTAGTATTGTAGAATCTTTATTGTTGCCAGCAGTGCGGCGGCA
GGCACATCTGCTTTCAGGAACGCGACCGGTGAAGACGAGGACGCAGCCAGGAGAGTCTTGGCTGCCAGGG
CTGTCGCGGCCTTCTCTATCACTGATAGGGATACTTCAATATCCTAGGGGACCACTCTTACATAACTAGA
ATAGCATTAAGAATCAGATTTACAGATAATGATGTCATTATTAAATATATATATATATATATTGTCACTC
CGTTCAAGTCGACAACCAATAAAAAATTTAAAAGAAACCAGGCAGTTAATAGAAAAAATATGATATGAAT
GAATATTCCACTTTCTTTTTACAGTCTTTGTAGATAATGAATCTGACCCTCGAGCTAAACTTTGGAATGC
AATGTAGATGAATCCGAAGAGTAGTTATTGTACCTATTTTGGGCACATGGAACATTATCAATTTCATCTT
TCAAGCTTTTCCTATCCCTTAAAAATATTAACCATAAAACCACACTGTCTAAAAGGAGGAATGCAAAGCT
AAACCAAGCCATTACTGCTGCCTTCTTGCCCTTCTTGACAGTGATTATATTCATACTTGATGATGGAACC
AATCTGTAACTTGCATTTATCCCTACATGAGTCCACATCGCACCAATACCCCATGTCAA
