>Addgene plasmid #47951 | pSS63 | addgene partial sequence | sequence record 70618 | CYC1 5'-GCGTGAATGTAAGCGTGAC-3'
GATGCGGCCCTATTTGTACAGAATTCTTATTACGATCCTCGCGCCCCCTACCCACCGTACTCGTCAATTC
CAAGGGCATCGGTAAACATCTGCTCAAACTCGAAGTCGGCCATATCCAGAGCGCCGTAGGGGGCGGAGTC
GTGGGGGGTAAATCCCGGACCCGGGGAATCCCCGTCCCCCAACATGTCCAGATCGAAATCGTCTAGCGCG
TCGGCATGCGCCATCGCCACGTCCTCGCCGTCTAAGTGGAGCTCGTCCCCCAGGCTGACATCGGTCGGGG
GGGCCGTCGACAGTCTGCGCGTGTGTCCCGCGGGGAGAAAGGACAGGCGCGGAGCCGCCAGCCCCGCCTC
TTCGGGGGCGTCGTCGTCCGGGAGATCGAGCAGGCCCTCGATGGTAGACCCGTAATTGTTTTTCGTACGC
GCGCGGCTGTACGCGGACCCACTTTCACATTTAAGTTGTTTTTCTAATCCGCATATGATCAATTCAAGGC
CGAATAAGAAGGCTGGCTCTGCACCTTGGCGATCAAATAATTCGATAGCTTGTCGTAATAATGGCGGCAT
ACTATCAGTAGTAGGTGTTTCCCTTTCTTCTTTAGCGACTTGATGCTCTTGTTCTTCCAATACGCAACCT
AAAGTAAAGTGCCCCACAGCGCTGAGTGCATATAATGCATTCTCTAGTGAAAAACCTTGTTGGCATAAAA
AGGCTAATTGATTTTCGAGAGTTTCATACTGTTTTTCTGTAGGCCGTGTACCTAAATGTACTTTTGCTCC
ATCGCGATGACTTAGTAAAGCACATCTAAAACTTTTAGCGTTATTACGTAAAAAATCTTGCCAGCTTTCC
CCTTCTAAAGGGCAAAAGTGAGTATGGTGCCTATCTAACATCTCAATGGGTAAGGCGTCGAGCAAAGCCC
GCTTATTTTTTACATGCCAATACAATGTAGGCTGCTCTACACCTAGCTTCTGGGCGAGTTTACGGGTTGT
TAAACCTTCGATTCCGACCCCATTAAGCAGCTCTAATGCGCTGTTAATCACTTTACTTTTATCTAATCTA
GGCATGGATCCTATAGTTT
