>Addgene plasmid #47951 | pSS63 | addgene partial sequence | sequence record 70619 | pGEX3
GAAACGCGCGAGACGAAAGGGCCTCGTGATACGCCTATTTTTATAGGTTAATGTCATGATAATAATGGTT
TCTTAGACGTCAGGTGGCACTTTTCGGGGAAATGTGCGCGGAACCCCTATTTGTTTATTTTTCTAAATAC
ATTCAAATATGTATCCGCTCATGAGACAATAACCCTGATAAATGCTTCAATAATATTGAAAAAGGAAGAG
TATGAGTATTCAACATTTCCGTGTCGCCCTTATTCCCTTTTTTGCGGCATTTTGCCTTCCTGTTTTTGCT
CACCCAGAAACGCTGGTGAAAGTAAAAGATGCTGAAGATCAGTTGGGTGCACGAGTGGGTTACATCGAAC
TGGATCTCAACAGCGGTAAGATCCTTGAGAGTTTTCGCCCCGAAGAACGTTTTCCAATGATGAGCACTTT
TAAAGTTCTGCTATGTGGCGCGGTATTATCCCGTATTGACGCCGGGCAAGAGCAACTCGGTCGCCGCATA
CACTATTCTCAGAATGACTTGGTTGAGTACTCACCAGTCACAGAAAAGCATCTTACGGATGGCATGACAG
TAAGAGAATTATGCAGTGCTGCCATAACCATGAGTGATAACACTGCGGCCAACTTACTTCTGACAACGAT
CGGAGGACCGAAGGAGCTAACCGCTTTTTTGCACAACATGGGGGATCATGTAACTCGCCTTGATCGTTGG
GAACCGGAGCTGAATGAAGCCATACCAAACGACGAGCGTGACACCACGATGCCTGTAGCAATGGCAACAA
CGTTGCGCAAACTATTAACTGGCGAACTACTTACTCTAGCTTCCCGGCAACAATTAATAGACTGGATGGA
GGCGGATAAAGTTGCAGGACCACTTCTGCGCTCGGCCCTTCCGGCTGGCTGGTTTATTGCTGATAAATCT
GGAGCCGGTGAGCGTGGGTCTCGCGGTATCATTGCAGCACTGGGGCCAGATGGTAAGCCCTCCCGTATCG
TAGTTATCTACACGACGGGGAGTCAGGCAACTATGGATGAACGAAATAGACAGATCGCTGAGATAGGTGC
CTCACTGATTAAGCATTGGTAACTGTC
