>Addgene plasmid #47951 | pSS63 | addgene partial sequence | sequence record 70620 | pRSII-F1 5'-CGGCATCAGAGCAGATTGTAC-3'
TTCAATTCATCATTTTTTTTTTATTCTTTTTTTTGATTTCGGTTTCCTTGAAATTTTTTTGATTCGGTAA
TCTCCGAACAGAAGGAAGAACGAAGGAAGGAGCACAGACTTAGATTGGTATATATACGCATATGTAGTGT
TGAAGAAACATGAAATTGCCCAGTATTCTTAACCCAACTGCACAGAACAAAAACCTGCAGGAAACGAAGA
TAAATCATGTCGAAAGCTACATATAAGGAACGTGCTGCTACTCATCCTAGTCCTGTTGCTGCCAAGCTAT
TTAATATCATGCACGAAAAGCAAACAAACTTGTGTGCTTCATTGGATGTTCGTACCACCAAGGAATTACT
GGAGTTAGTTGAAGCATTAGGTCCCAAAATTTGTTTACTAAAAACACATGTGGATATCTTGACTGATTTT
TCCATGGAGGGCACAGTTAAGCCGCTAAAGGCATTATCCGCCAAGTACAATTTTTTACTCTTCGAAGACA
GAAAATTTGCTGACATTGGTAATACAGTCAAATTGCAGTACTCTGCGGGTGTATACAGAATAGCAGAATG
GGCAGACATTACGAATGCACACGGTGTGGTGGGCCCAGGTATTGTTAGCGGTTTGAAGCAGGCGGCAGAA
GAAGTAACAAAGGAACCTAGAGGCCTTTTGATGTTAGCAGAATTGTCATGCAAGGGCTCCCTATCTACTG
GAGAATATACTAAGGGTACTGTTGACATTGCGAAGAGCGACAAAGATTTTGTTATCGGCTTTATTGCTCA
AAGAGACATGGGTGGAAGAGATGAAGGTTACGATTGGTTGATTATGACACCCGGTGTGGGTTTAGATGAC
AAGGGAGACGCATTGGGTCAACAGTATAGAACCGTGGATGATGTGGTCTCTACAGGATCTGACATTATTA
TTGTTGGAAGAGGACTATTTGCAAAGGGAAGGGATGCTAAGGTAGAGGGTGAACGTTACAGAAAAGCAGG
CTGGGAAGCATATTTGAGAAGATGCGGCCAGCAAAACTAAAAAACTGTATTATAAGTAAATGCATGTATA
CTAAACTC
